>Addgene plasmid #188309 | pTXTL-T7max-LuxE | addgene full sequence | sequence record 374550 | Addgene NGS Result
GGCCTTTTGCTCACATGGCTCGACAGATCTAATTCTAATACGACTCACTATAGGGAAATAATTTTGTTTA
ACTTTAAGAAGGAGATATACCGGTATGACTAGTATGACTTCATATGTTGATAAACAAGAAATTACAGCAA
GCTCAGAAATTGATGATTTGATTTTTTCGAGCGATCCATTAGTGTGGTCTTACGACGAGCAGGAAAAAAT
CAGAAAGAAACTTGTGCTTGATGCATTTCGTAATCATTATAAACATTGTCGAGAATATCGTCACTACTGT
CAGGCACACAAAGTAGATGACAATATTACGGAAATTGATGACATACCTGTATTCCCAACATCGGTTTTTA
AGTTTACTCGCTTATTAACTTCTCAGGAAAACGAGATTGAAAGTTGGTTTACCAGTAGCGGCACGAATGG
TTTAAAAAGTCAGGTGGCGCGTGACAGATTAAGTATTGAGAGACTCTTAGGCTCTGTGAGTTATGGCATG
AAATATGTTGGTAGTTGGTTTGATCATCAAATAGAATTAGTCAATTTGGGACCAGATAGATTTAATGCTC
ATAATATTTGGTTTAAATATGTTATGAGTTTGGTGGAATTGTTATATCCTACGACATTTACCGTAACAGA
AGAACGAATAGATTTTGTTAAAACATTGAATAGTCTTGAACGAATAAAAAATCAAGGGAAAGATCTTTGT
CTTATTGGTTCGCCATACTTTATTTATTTACTCTGCCATTATATGAAAGATAAAAAAATCTCATTTTCTG
GAGATAAAAGCCTTTATATCATAACCGGAGGCGGCTGGAAAAGTTACGAAAAAGAATCTCTGAAACGTGA
TGATTTCAATCATCTTTTATTTGATACTTTCAATCTCAGTGATATTAGTCAGATCCGAGATATATTTAAT
CAAGTTGAACTCAACACTTGTTTCTTTGAGGATGAAATGCAGCGTAAACATGTTCCGCCGTGGGTATATG
CGCGAGCGCTTGATCCTGAAACGTTGAAACCTGTACCTGATGGAACGCCGGGGTTGATGAGTTATATGGA
TGCGTCAGCAACCAGTTATCCAGCATTTATTGTTACCGATGATGTCGGGATAATTAGCAGAGAATATGGT
AAGTATCCCGGCGTGCTCGTTGAAATTTTACGTCGCGTCAATACGAGGACGCAGAAAGGGTGTGCTTTAA
GCTTAACCGAAGCGTTTGATAGTTAACTCGAGCAAAGCCCGCCGAAAGGCGGGCTTTTCTGTACAACAAC
AATTGCATTCATTTTATGTTTCAGGTTCAGGGGGAGATGTGGGAGGTTTTTTAAAGCAAGTAAAACCTCT
ACAAATGTGGTAAAATCGATAAGGATCCGGGCTGGCGTAATAGCGAAGAGGCCCGCACCGATCGCCCTTC
CCAACAGTTGCGCAGCCTGAATGGCGAATGG
[124 nt withheld, positions 1432-1555]
C
[91 nt withheld, positions 1557-1647]
A
[49 nt withheld, positions 1649-1697]
CCTTTGACGTTGGAGTCCACGTTCTTT
[37 nt withheld, positions 1725-1761]
ACCCTATCTCGGTCTATTCTTTTGATTTATAAGGGATTTTGCCGATTTCGGCCTATTGGTTAAAAAATGA
GCTGATTTAACAAAAATTTAACGCGAATTTTAACAAAATATTAACGCTTACAATTTCCTGATGCGGTATT
TTCTCCTTACGCATCTGTGCGGTATTTCACACCGCATATGGTGCACTCTCAGTACAATCTGCTCTGATGC
CGCATAGTTAAGCCAGCCCCGACACCCGCCAACACCCGCTGACGCGCCCTGACGGGCTTGTCTGCTCCCG
GCATCCGCTTACAGACAAGCTGTGACCGTCTCCGGGAGCTGCATGTGTCAGAGGTTTTCACCGTCATCAC
CGAAACGCGCGAGACGAAAGGGCCTCGTGATACGCCTATTTTTATAGGTTAATGTCATGATAATAATGGT
TTCTTAGACGTCAGGTGGCACTTTTCGGGGAAATGTGCGCGGAACCCCTATTTGTTTATTTTTCTAAATA
CATTCAAATATGTATCCGCTCATGAGACAATAACCCTGATAAATGCTTCAATAATATTGAAAAAGGAAGA
GTATGAGTATTCAACATTTCCGTGTCGCCCTTATTCCCTTTTTTGCGGCATTTTGCCTTCCTGTTTTTGC
TCACCCAGAAACGCTGGTGAAAGTAAAAGATGCTGAAGATCAGTTGGGTGCACGAGTGGGTTACATCGAA
CTGGATCTCAACAGCGGTAAGATCCTTGAGAGTTTTCGCCCCGAAGAACGTTTTCCAATGATGAGCACTT
TTAAAGTTCTGCTATGTGGCGCGGTATTATCCCGTATTGACGCCGGGCAAGAGCAACTCGGTCGCCGCAT
ACACTATTCTCAGAATGACTTGGTTGAGTACTCACCAGTCACAGAAAAGCATCTTACGGATGGCATGACA
GTAAGAGAATTATGCAGTGCTGCCATAACCATGAGTGATAACACTGCGGCCAACTTACTTCTGACAACGA
TCGGAGGACCGAAGGAGCTAACCGCTTTTTTGCACAACATGGGGGATCATGTAACTCGCCTTGATCGTTG
GGAACCGGAGCTGAATGAAGCCATACCAAACGACGAGCGTGACACCACGATGCCTGTAGCAATGGCAACA
ACGTTGCGCAAACTATTAACTGGCGAACTACTTACTCTAGCTTCCCGGCAACAATTAATAGACTGGATGG
AGGCGGATAAAGTTGCAGGACCACTTCTGCGCTCGGCCCTTCCGGCTGGCTGGTTTATTGCTGATAAATC
TGGAGCCGGTGAGCGTGGGTCGCGCGGTATCATTGCAGCACTGGGGCCAGATGGTAAGCCCTCCCGTATC
GTAGTTATCTACACGACGGGGAGTCAGGCAACTATGGATGAACGAAATAGACAGATCGCTGAGATAGGTG
CCTCACTGATTAAGCATTGGTAACTGTCAGACCAAGTTTACTCATATATACTTTAGATTGATTTAAAACT
TCATTTTTAATTTAAAAGGATCTAGGTGAAGATCCTTTTTGATAATCTCATGACCAAAATCCCTTAACGT
GAGTTTTCGTTCCACTGAGCGTCAGACCCCGTAGAAAAGATCAAAGGATCTTCTTGAGATCCTTTTTTTC
TGCGCGTAATCTGCTGCTTGCAAACAAAAAAACCACCGCTACCAGCGGTGGTTTGTTTGCCGGATCAAGA
GCTACCAACTCTTTTTCCGAAGGTAACTGGCTTCAGCAGAGCGCAGATACCAAATACTGTTCTTCTAGTG
TAGCCGTAGTTAGGCCACCACTTCAAGAACTCTGTAGCACCGCCTACATACCTCGCTCTGCTAATCCTGT
TACCAGTGGCTGCTGCCAGTGGCGATAAGTCGTGTCTTACCGGGTTGGACTCAAGACGATAGTTACCGGA
TAAGGCGCAGCGGTCGGGCTGAACGGGGGGTTCGTGCACACAGCCCAGCTTGGAGCGAACGACCTACACC
GAACTGAGATACCTACAGCGTGAGCTATGAGAAAGCGCCACGCTTCCCGAAGGGAGAAAGGCGGACAGGT
ATCCGGTAAGCGGCAGGGTCGGAACAGGAGAGCGCACGAGGGAGCTTCCAGGGGGAAACGCCTGGTATCT
TTATAGTCCTGTCGGGTTTCGCCACCTCTGACTTGAGCGTCGATTTTTGTGATGCTCGTCAGGGGGGCGG
AGCCTATGGAAAAACGCCAGCAACGCGGCCTTTTTACGGTTCCTGGCCTTTTGCT
Features (pLannotate 1.2.2; 11 found; start..end, strand, type, name):
     36..54      +  promoter       T7 promoter: promoter for bacteriophage T7 RNA polymerase
     63..85      +  RBS            RBS: efficient ribosome binding site from bacteriophage T7 gene 10 (Olins and Rangwala, 1989)
    104..1214    +  CDS            LuxE (fragment): LuxE; luxE; from the Photorhabdus luminescens bioluminescence operon
   1274..1342    -  CDS            large T antigen (fragment): large T antigen from SV40 (simian virus 40)
   1361..1428    +  CDS            lacZα (fragment): LacZα fragment of β-galactosidase; lacZ fragment
   1432..1860    +  rep_origin     f1 ori (sequence partly withheld): f1 bacteriophage origin of replication; arrow indicates direction of (+) strand synthesis
   1888..1987    -  misc_feature   bom (fragment): basis of mobility region from pBR322
   2089..2124    -  CDS            rop (fragment): Rop protein, which maintains plasmids at low copy number; rop
   2219..2323    +  promoter       AmpR promoter: bla
   2324..3184    +  CDS            AmpR: β-lactamase; bla; confers resistance to ampicillin, carbenicillin, and related antibiotics
   3355..3943    +  rep_origin     ori: high-copy-number ColE1/pMB1/pBR322/pUC origin of replication
