[The description below was written by a language model from this plasmid's Addgene catalogue record and pLannotate feature annotations shown in this document.]
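Description:
pTXTL-T7max-LuxE is a small (about 4 kb) high-copy bacterial plasmid built for expressing the luciferase-pathway protein LuxE in cell-free transcription–translation (TXTL) reactions. It is based on the pCI-T7Max-UTR1-CTerminus8xHis-T500 backbone and is propagated in E. coli through a ColE1/pUC-type origin, with selection by ampicillin via the β-lactamase (AmpR) gene and its own promoter. An f1 phage origin is also present. The short annotated fragments of SV40 large T antigen, lacZα, bom and rop appear to be backbone remnants rather than functional elements.

The expression cassette places a synthetic luxE coding sequence of roughly 1.1 kb, annotated as matching LuxE of the Photorhabdus luminescens bioluminescence operon, between retained SpeI and XhoI sites. Transcription is driven by T7Max, which the annotation detects as a T7 RNA polymerase promoter, and translation starts from a strong ribosome binding site derived from phage T7 gene 10. The backbone name implies a UTR1 leader, a C-terminal 8xHis tag and a T500 transcription terminator, but these are not called out in the feature table, so whether the tag is in frame with LuxE cannot be confirmed from the record.

LuxE is the acyl-protein synthetase component of the bacterial lux fatty acid reductase complex, which helps regenerate the long-chain aldehyde substrate consumed by the LuxAB luciferase. This plasmid therefore supplies one component of a lux system and would typically be combined with constructs for the other lux genes. It was deposited in connection with work on expanding luciferase reporter options for cell-free protein expression, where T7 RNA polymerase in the reaction drives synthesis of the protein.
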