Addgene plasmid #188309: pTXTL-T7max-LuxE
Purpose: Expression of LuxE via a T7 promoter in TXTL
Depositing lab: Kate Adamala. Depositing organization: University of Minnesota. Publication: Expanding luciferase reporter systems for cell-free protein expression. Sato W, Rasmussen M, Deich C, Engelhart AE, Adamala KP. Sci Rep. 2022 Jul 7;12(1):11489. doi: 10.1038/s41598-022-15624-6. PubMed 35798760.
Backbone
  Vector backbone: pCI-T7Max-UTR1-CTerminus8xHis-T500
  Backbone manufacturer: Adamala Lab
  Backbone size w/o insert (bp): 2876
  Vector type: Bacterial Expression, Synthetic Biology
Growth in bacteria
  Bacterial resistance: Ampicillin, 100 μg/mL
  Growth temperature: 37°C
  Growth strain: NEB5alpha
  Copy number: High Copy
Gene/Insert
  Gene/Insert name: luxE
  Species: Synthetic
  Insert size (bp): 1110
  Promoter: T7Max
  Cloning method: Restriction Enzyme; 5′ cloning site SpeI (not destroyed); 3′ cloning site XhoI (not destroyed)
  Sequencing primers: 5′ AATAATTTTGTTTAACTTTAAGAAGGAGATATA; 3′ GTTGTTGTACAGAAAAGCCCG
Resource information
  A portion of this plasmid was derived from a plasmid made by: Harry Mobley Lab
Terms and licenses: Academic/Nonprofit Terms; Industry Terms: Not Available to Industry
How to cite: pTXTL-T7max-LuxE was a gift from Kate Adamala (Addgene plasmid # 188309 ; http://n2t.net/addgene:188309 ; RRID:Addgene_188309)
