>Addgene plasmid #188309 | pTXTL-T7max-LuxE | depositor partial sequence | sequence record 365533 | LuxE gene
ATGACTTCATATGTTGATAAACAAGAAATTACAGCAAGCTCAGAAATTGATGATTTGATTTTTTCGAGCG
ATCCATTAGTGTGGTCTTACGACGAGCAGGAAAAAATCAGAAAGAAACTTGTGCTTGATGCATTTCGTAA
TCATTATAAACATTGTCGAGAATATCGTCACTACTGTCAGGCACACAAAGTAGATGACAATATTACGGAA
ATTGATGACATACCTGTATTCCCAACATCGGTTTTTAAGTTTACTCGCTTATTAACTTCTCAGGAAAACG
AGATTGAAAGTTGGTTTACCAGTAGCGGCACGAATGGTTTAAAAAGTCAGGTGGCGCGTGACAGATTAAG
TATTGAGAGACTCTTAGGCTCTGTGAGTTATGGCATGAAATATGTTGGTAGTTGGTTTGATCATCAAATA
GAATTAGTCAATTTGGGACCAGATAGATTTAATGCTCATAATATTTGGTTTAAATATGTTATGAGTTTGG
TGGAATTGTTATATCCTACGACATTTACCGTAACAGAAGAACGAATAGATTTTGTTAAAACATTGAATAG
TCTTGAACGAATAAAAAATCAAGGGAAAGATCTTTGTCTTATTGGTTCGCCATACTTTATTTATTTACTC
TGCCATTATATGAAAGATAAAAAAATCTCATTTTCTGGAGATAAAAGCCTTTATATCATAACCGGAGGCG
GCTGGAAAAGTTACGAAAAAGAATCTCTGAAACGTGATGATTTCAATCATCTTTTATTTGATACTTTCAA
TCTCAGTGATATTAGTCAGATCCGAGATATATTTAATCAAGTTGAACTCAACACTTGTTTCTTTGAGGAT
GAAATGCAGCGTAAACATGTTCCGCCGTGGGTATATGCGCGAGCGCTTGATCCTGAAACGTTGAAACCTG
TACCTGATGGAACGCCGGGGTTGATGAGTTATATGGATGCGTCAGCAACCAGTTATCCAGCATTTATTGT
TACCGATGATGTCGGGATAATTAGCAGAGAATATGGTAAGTATCCCGGCGTGCTCGTTGAAATTTTACGT
CGCGTCAATACGAGGACGCAGAAAGGGTGTGCTTTAAGCTTAACCGAAGCGTTTGATAGT
