>Addgene plasmid #188309 | pTXTL-T7max-LuxE | depositor partial sequence | sequence record 365571 | pTXTL-T7max-LuxE sequence 1098 bps
TNNNNNNANTNNGNCTTCNTATGTTGNNAAACAAGAAATTACAGCAAGCTCAGAAATTGATGATTTGATT
TTTTCGAGCGATCCATTAGTGTGGTCTTACGACGAGCAGGAAAAAATCAGAAAGAAACTTGTGCTTGATG
CATTTCGTAATCATTATAAACATTGTCGAGAATATCGTCACTACTGTCAGGCACACAAAGTAGATGACAA
TATTACGGAAATTGATGACATACCTGTATTCCCAACATCGGTTTTTAAGTTTACTCGCTTATTAACTTCT
CAGGAAAACGAGATTGAAAGTTGGTTTACCAGTAGCGGCACGAATGGTTTAAAAAGTCAGGTGGCGCGTG
ACAGATTAAGTATTGAGAGACTCTTAGGCTCTGTGAGTTATGGCATGAAATATGTTGGTAGTTGGTTTGA
TCATCAAATAGAATTAGTCAATTTGGGACCAGATAGATTTAATGCTCATAATATTTGGTTTAAATATGTT
ATGAGTTTGGTGGAATTGTTATATCCTACGACATTTACCGTAACAGAAGAACGAATAGATTTTGTTAAAA
CATTGAATAGTCTTGAACGAATAAAAAATCAAGGGAAAGATCTTTGTCTTATTGGTTCGCCATACTTTAT
TTATTTACTCTGCCATTATATGAAAGATAAAAAAATCTCATTTTCTGGAGATAAAAGCCTTTATATCATA
ACCGGAGGCGGCTGGAAAAGTTACGAAAAAGAATCTCTGAAACGTGATGATTTCAATCATCTTTTATTTG
ATACTTTCAATCTCAGTGATATTAGTCAGATCCGAGATATATTTAATCAAGTTGAACTCAACACTTGTTT
CTTTGAGGATGAAATGCAGCGTAAACATGTTCCCGCCCGTGGGTATATGCGCGAGCGCTTNGATCCTGAA
ACGTTGAAANCCTGTACCTGATGGGNNNCCGGGNNTNGATGAGTTATANNGGNTGNCGTCAGCNNNNNNN
NNTNCCNANCNTTTANTNNNNNCNGANTGGNATGTCGNNNTNNNNNNCNANANAATANNNNAAGNANNNN
NNNNNNNNNNNNNNNNNNNNNNNNCNNNNNNNCNNNNNNNNNNNNNNN
