>Addgene plasmid #188309 | pTXTL-T7max-LuxE | depositor partial sequence | sequence record 365572 | pTXTL-T7max-LuxE sequence 1099 bps
NNNNNNNNNNCNNNTNCTATCAAACGCTTCGGTTAAGCTTAAAGCACACCCTTTCTGCGTCCTCGTATTG
ACGCGACGTAAAATTTCAACGAGCACGCCGGGATACTTACCATATTCTCTGCTAATTATCCCGACATCAT
CGGTAACAATAAATGCTGGATAACTGGTTGCTGACGCATCCATATAACTCATCAACCCCGGCGTTCCATC
AGGTACAGGTTTCAACGTTTCAGGATCAAGCGCTCGCGCATATACCCACGGCGGAACATGTTTACGCTGC
ATTTCATCCTCAAAGAAACAAGTGTTGAGTTCAACTTGATTAAATATATCTCGGATCTGACTAATATCAC
TGAGATTGAAAGTATCAAATAAAAGATGATTGAAATCATCACGTTTCAGAGATTCTTTTTCGTAACTTTT
CCAGCCGCCTCCGGTTATGATATAAAGGCTTTTATCTCCAGAAAATGAGATTTTTTTATCTTTCATATAA
TGGCAGAGTAAATAAATAAAGTATGGCGAACCAATAAGACAAAGATCTTTCCCTTGATTTTTTATTCGTT
CAAGACTATTCAATGTTTTAACAAAATCTATTCGTTCTTCTGTTACGGTAAATGTCGTAGGATATAACAA
TTCCACCAAACTCATAACATATTTAAACCAAATATTATGAGCATTAAATCTATCTGGTCCCAAATTGACT
AATTCTATTTGATGATCAAACCAACTACCAACATATTTCATGCCATAACTCACAGAGCCTAAGAGTCTCT
CAATACTTAATCTGTCACGCGCCACCTGACTTTTTTAAACCATTCGTGCCGCTACTGGTAAACCAACTTT
CAATCTCGTTTTCCTGAGAAGTTAATAAGCGAGTAAACTTAAAAACCGATGTTGGGAATACAGGTATGTC
ATCAATTTCCGTAATATTGTCATCTACTTTGNGTGCCTGACAGTANNGNCGATNNTNTCGANNNTGNTTN
NNANNGNNTTANCGAAATGCATCNANGCNNNNNNNNTTTNNGANTTTNNNCCNNGCNNCNNTCNNNNNAN
NNCACNNNNNNNTCNNNNNNNNNNNNNANCANCANNNNNNGANNNNNNN
